Addgene plasmid #126380: pGWB14-LYX162
Purpose: With a Nicotiana benthamiana transcription factor in PGWB14 backbone, for Agrobacterium mediated transient or stable expression corresponding transcription factor fused with a C-terminal HA tag.
Depositing lab: Silin Zhong. Depositing organization: Chinese University of Hong Kong.
Backbone
  Vector backbone: pGWB14
  Vector type: Plant Expression
  Selectable markers: Hygromycin
Growth in bacteria
  Bacterial resistance: Kanamycin, 50 μg/mL
  Growth temperature: 37°C
  Growth strain: DH5alpha
  Copy number: Low Copy
Gene/Insert
  Gene/Insert name: Niben101Scf03949g07018.1
  Species: Nicotiana benthamiana
  Promoter: CaMV 35S
  Tag / fusion protein: HA (C terminal on insert)
  Cloning method: Gibson Cloning
Terms and licenses: Academic/Nonprofit Terms; Industry Terms: Not Available to Industry
How to cite: pGWB14-LYX162 was a gift from Silin Zhong (Addgene plasmid # 126380 ; http://n2t.net/addgene:126380 ; RRID:Addgene_126380)
