[The description below was written by a language model from this plasmid's Addgene catalogue record and pLannotate feature annotations shown in this document.]
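Description:
pGWB14-LYX162 is a plant binary expression vector built on the pGWB14 backbone, intended for Agrobacterium-mediated transient or stable expression of a Nicotiana benthamiana transcription factor carrying a C-terminal HA tag. The annotated full sequence is about 16.4 kb. The backbone has the hallmarks of an IncP broad-host-range replicon: oriV with its trans-acting replication protein trfA, plus oriT and traJ, which allow mobilisation by conjugation. This accounts for the low copy number recorded and lets the plasmid replicate in both E. coli and Agrobacterium. Bacterial selection is by kanamycin, through a backbone aphA-3-type KanR gene. The remaining backbone annotations are remnants of the vector's ancestry: partial tetracycline-resistance genes, an IS1 element, and lac and M13 fragments.

Between the nopaline-type right and left T-DNA borders lie three cassettes. The payload cassette uses a CaMV 35S promoter to drive the insert, Niben101Scf03949g07018.1. The insert is flanked by attB1 and attB2 Gateway sites, although the record lists Gibson cloning as the method. It is followed by a 3xHA epitope tag and a NOS terminator. The annotation tool matches the coding region to potato WHY2, a Whirly-family single-stranded DNA-binding protein, which suggests the insert is a Whirly homologue; the record gives only the gene model identifier. Two plant selectable markers flank this cassette: NOS promoter-driven NeoR/KanR (nptII) near the right border, and 35S-driven hygromycin phosphotransferase near the left border. The catalogue lists only hygromycin as the plant marker. The constitutively expressed HA-tagged protein can be detected or immunoprecipitated with anti-HA reagents, but the record does not specify downstream applications.
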