Features (pLannotate 1.2.2; 41 found; start..end, strand, type, name):
      3..89      -  CDS            traI (fragment): TRAI6_ECOLX - Experimental evidence at protein level: Swiss-Prot protein existence level 1. The initiation process of transfer DNA synthesis requires the interaction of at least three plasmid-specific components (TraH, I, and J) at the transfer origin resulting in the assembly of a specialised nucleoprotein complex - the relaxosome. Site- and strand-specific cleavage at the transfer origin is dependent on TraI and TraJ. From Escherichia coli.
    127..498     -  CDS            traJ: oriT-recognizing protein; traJ
    531..640     -  oriT           oriT: incP origin of transfer
    772..962     +  rep_origin     ori (fragment): high-copy-number ColE1/pMB1/pBR322/pUC origin of replication
   1321..1971    -  CDS            TetR: tetracycline resistance regulatory protein; tetR
   2077..2326    +  CDS            TcR (fragment): tetracycline efflux protein; tetA; confers resistance to tetracycline
   2436..2460    -  misc_feature   RB T-DNA repeat: right border repeat from nopaline C58 T-DNA
   2616..2799    +  promoter       NOS promoter: nopaline synthase promoter NOS promoter
   2820..3614    +  CDS            NeoR/KanR: aminoglycoside phosphotransferase from Tn5; aph(3')-II (or nptII); confers resistance to neomycin, kanamycin, and G418 (Geneticin®)
   3635..3784    +  CDS            ble (fragment): BLE_KLEPN - Experimental evidence at protein level: Swiss-Prot protein existence level 1. Binding protein with a strong affinity to the bleomycin family of antibiotics. Binds to CL990; an antimitotic-antibiotic compound. From Klebsiella pneumoniae.
   3791..3997    +  CDS            ocd (fragment): OCD_AGRFC - Experimental evidence at protein level: Swiss-Prot protein existence level 1. Catalyzes the conversion of L-ornithine into L-proline with release of ammonia. Is involved in the utilization of nopaline, a catabolic pathway that proceeds through L-arginine and L-ornithine to L-proline. Nopaline is a predominant opine in plant cells transformed with Ti plasmid pTiC58. From Agrobacterium fabrum (strain C58 / ATCC 33970) (Agrobacterium tumefaciens (strain C58)).
   4004..4256    +  terminator     NOS terminator: nopaline synthase terminator and poly(A) signal
   4260..4703    +  CDS            M13 gene III (fragment) (sequence partly withheld): pIII; III; minor coat protein
   4702..4792    +  CDS            lacI (fragment): lac repressor; lacI; The lac repressor binds to the lac operator to inhibit transcription in E. coli. This inhibition can be relieved by adding lactose or isopropyl-β-D-thiogalactopyranoside (IPTG).
   4805..4826    +  protein_bind   CAP binding site: CAP binding activates transcription in the presence of cAMP. E. coli catabolite activator protein
   4841..4871    +  promoter       lac promoter: promoter for the E. coli lac operon
   4875..4897    +  protein_bind   lac operator (fragment): The lac repressor binds to the lac operator to inhibit transcription in E. coli. This inhibition can be relieved by adding lactose or isopropyl-β-D-thiogalactopyranoside (IPTG). lac repressor encoded by lacI
   4932..4952    -  misc_feature   MCS (fragment): pUC18/19 multiple cloning site
   5443..5784    +  promoter       CaMV 35S promoter: strong constitutive promoter from cauliflower mosaic virus
   5810..5834    +  protein_bind   attB1: mutant version of attB; recombination site for the Gateway® BP reaction BP Clonase™
   5852..6529    +  CDS            WHY2 (fragment): WHY2_SOLTU - Experimental evidence at protein level: Swiss-Prot protein existence level 1. Single-stranded DNA-binding protein that may be involved in the maintenance of mitochondrial genome stability by preventing break- induced DNA rearrangements. From Solanum tuberosum (Potato).
   6537..6561    -  protein_bind   attB2: mutant version of attB; recombination site for the Gateway® BP reaction BP Clonase™
   6590..6679    +  CDS            3xHA: three tandem HA epitope tags
   6713..6965    +  terminator     NOS terminator: nopaline synthase terminator and poly(A) signal
   7394..7646    -  terminator     NOS terminator: nopaline synthase terminator and poly(A) signal
   7670..8098    -  CDS            nos (fragment): DHNO_AGRT7 - Protein inferred from homology: Swiss-Prot protein existence level 3. From Agrobacterium tumefaciens (strain T37).
   8114..9139    -  CDS            HygR: aminoglycoside phosphotransferase from E. coli; aph(4)-Ia; confers resistance to hygromycin
   9149..9493    -  promoter       CaMV 35S promoter: strong constitutive promoter from cauliflower mosaic virus
   9150..9196    -  promoter       minimal CaMV 35S promoter: minimal 35S promoter from cauliflower mosaic virus
   9631..9786    +  CDS            lacZα (fragment) (sequence partly withheld): LacZα fragment of β-galactosidase; lacZ fragment
   9784..10084   +  rep_origin     M13 ori (fragment) (sequence partly withheld): M13 bacteriophage origin of replication; arrow indicates direction of (+) strand synthesis
  10085..10215   +  CDS            lacI (fragment): lac repressor; lacI; The lac repressor binds to the lac operator to inhibit transcription in E. coli. This inhibition can be relieved by adding lactose or isopropyl-β-D-thiogalactopyranoside (IPTG).
  10269..10293   -  misc_feature   LB T-DNA repeat: left border repeat from nopaline C58 T-DNA
  11750..11869   -  CDS            tetR (fragment): TETR1_ECOLX - Experimental evidence at protein level: Swiss-Prot protein existence level 1. TetR is the repressor of the tetracycline resistance element; its N-terminal region forms a helix-turn-helix structure and binds DNA. Binding of tetracycline to TetR reduces the repressor affinity for the tetracycline resistance gene (tetA) promoter operator sites. From Escherichia coli.
  11889..13037   -  CDS            trfA: trans-acting replication protein that binds to and activates oriV
  13336..14130   -  CDS            KanR: aminoglycoside phosphotransferase; aphA-3; confers resistance to kanamycin
  14322..15089   +  mobile_element IS1: prokaryotic transposable element IS1
  15098..15247   -  CDS            satA (fragment): STA_BACSU - Also known as yyaR. Experimental evidence at protein level: Swiss-Prot protein existence level 1. Involved in resistance to streptothricin, a broad-spectrum antibiotic produced by streptomycetes. Detoxifies streptothricin via acetylation of the beta amino group of the first beta-lysyl moiety of streptothricin. From Bacillus subtilis (strain 168).
  15246..15440   -  CDS            satA (fragment): STA_BACSU - Also known as yyaR. Experimental evidence at protein level: Swiss-Prot protein existence level 1. Involved in resistance to streptothricin, a broad-spectrum antibiotic produced by streptomycetes. Detoxifies streptothricin via acetylation of the beta amino group of the first beta-lysyl moiety of streptothricin. From Bacillus subtilis (strain 168).
  15443..15718   -  CDS            klaC (fragment): KLAC_ECOLX - Also known as telB. Protein predicted: Swiss-Prot protein existence level 4. Belongs to the kla operon, which is associated with cryptic tellurite resistance, and IncW plasmid fertility inhibition. From Escherichia coli.
  15782..16413   -  rep_origin     oriV: incP origin of replication
>Addgene plasmid #126380 | pGWB14-LYX162 | addgene full sequence | sequence record 247569 | Addgene NGS Result
TCGGTCTTGCCTTGCTCGTCGGTGATGTACTTCACCAGCTCCGCGAAGTCGCTCTTCTTGATGGAGCGCA
TGGGGACGTGCTTGGCAATCACGCGCACCCCCCGGCCGTTTTAGCGGCTAAAAAAGTCATGGCTCTGCCC
TCGGGCGGACCACGCCCATCATGACCTTGCCAAGCTCGTCCTGCTTCTCTTCGATCTTCGCCAGCAGGGC
GAGGATCGTGGCATCACCGAACCGCGCCGTGCGCGGGTCGTCGGTGAGCCAGAGTTTCAGCAGGCCGCCC
AGGCGGCCCAGGTCGCCATTGATGCGGGCCAGCTCGCGGACGTGCTCATAGTCCACGACGCCCGTGATTT
TGTAGCCCTGGCCGACGGCCAGCAGGTAGGCCGACAGGCTCATGCCGGCCGCCGCCGCCTTTTCCTCAAT
CGCTCTTCGTTCGTCTGGAAGGCAGTACACCTTGATAGGTGGGCTGCCCTTCCTGGTTGGCTTGGTTTCA
TCAGCCATCCGCTTGCCCTCATCTGTTACGCCGGCGGTAGCCGGCCAGCCTCGCAGAGCAGGATTCCCGT
TGAGCACCGCCAGGTGCGAATAAGGGACAGTGAAGAAGGAACACCCGCTCGCGGGTGGGCCTACTTCACC
TATCCTGCCCGGCTGACGCCGTTGGATACACCAAGGAAAGTCTACACGAACCCTTTGGCAAAATCCTGTA
TATCGTGCGAAAAAGGATGGATATACCGAAAAAATCGCTATAATGACCCCGAAGCAGGGTTATGCAGCGG
AAAAGCGCCACGCTTCCCGAAGGGAGAAAGGCGGACAGGTATCCGGTAAGCGGCAGGGTCGGAACAGGAG
AGCGCACGAGGGAGCTTCCAGGGGGAAACGCCTGGTATCTTTATAGTCCTGTCGGGTTTCGCCACCTCTG
ACTTGAGCGTCGATTTTTGTGATGCTCGTCAGGGGGGCGGAGCCTATGGAAAAACGCCAGCAACGCGGCC
TTTTTACGGTTCCTGGCCTTTTGCTGGCCTTTTGCTCACATGTTCTTTCCTGCGTTATCCCCTGATTCTG
TGGATAACCGTATTACCGCCTTTGAGTGAGCTGATACCGCTCGCCGCAGCCGAACGACCGAGCGCAGCGA
GTCAGTGAGCGAGGAAGCGGAAGAGCGCCAGAAGGCCGCCAGAGAGGCCGAGCGCGGCCGTGAGGCTTGG
ACGCTAGGGCAGGGCATGAAAAAGCCCGTAGCGGGCTGCTACGGGCGTCTGACGCGGTGGAAAGGGGGAG
GGGATGTTGTCTACATGGCTCTGCTGTAGTGAGTGGGTTGCGCTCCGGCAGCGGTCCTGATCAATCGTCA
CCCTTTCTCGGTCCTTCAACGTTCCTGACAACGAGCCTCCTTTTCGCCAATCCATCGACAATCACCGCGA
GTCCCTGCTCGAACGCTGCGTCCGGACCGGCTTCGTCGAAGGCGTCTATCGCGGCCCGCAACAGCGGCGA
GAGCGGAGCCTGTTCAACGGTGCCGCCGCGCTCGCCGGCATCGCTGTCGCCGGCCTGCTCCTCAAGCACG
GCCCCAACAGTGAAGTAGCTGATTGTCATCAGCGCATTGACGGCGTCCCCGGCCGAAAAACCCGCCTCGC
AGAGGAAGCGAAGCTGCGCGTCGGCCGTTTCCATCTGCGGTGCGCCCGGTCGCGTGCCGGCATGGATGCG
CGCGCCATCGCGGTAGGCGAGCAGCGCCTGCCTGAAGCTGCGGGCATTCCCGATCAGAAATGAGCGCCAG
TCGTCGTCGGCTCTCGGCACCGAATGCGTATGATTCTCCGCCAGCATGGCTTCGGCCAGTGCGTCGAGCA
GCGCCCGCTTGTTCCTGAAGTGCCAGTAAAGCGCCGGCTGCTGAACCCCCAACCGTTCCGCCAGTTTGCG
TGTCGTCAGACCGTCTACGCCGACCTCGTTCAACAGGTCCAGGGCGGCACGGATCACTGTATTCGGCTGC
AACTTTGTCATGCTTGACACTTTATCACTGATAAACATAATATGTCCACCAACTTATCAGTGATAAAGAA
TCCGCGCGTTCAATCGGACCAGCGGAGGCTGGTCCGGAGGCCAGACGTGAAACCCAACATACCCCTGATC
GTAATTCTGAGCACTGTCGCGCTCGACGCTGTCGGCATCGGCCTGATTATGCCGGTGCTGCCGGGCCTCC
TGCGCGATCTGGTTCACTCGAACGACGTCACCGCCCACTATGGCATTCTGCTGGCGCTGTATGCGTTGGT
GCAATTTGCCTGCGCACCTGTGCTGGGCGCGCTGTCGGATCGTTTCGGGCGGCGGCCAATCTTGCTCGTC
TCGCTGGCCGGCGCCAGATCTGGGGAACCCTGTGGTTGGCATGCACATACAAATGGACGAACGGATAAAC
CTTTTCACGCCCTTTTAAATATCCGATTATTCTAATAAACGCTCTTTTCTCTTAGGTTTACCCGCCAATA
TATCCTGTCAAACACTGATAGTTTAAACTGAAGGCGGGAAACGACAATCTGATCATGAGCGGAGAATTAA
GGGAGTCACGTTATGACCCCCGCCGATGACGCGGGACAAGCCGTTTTACGTTTGGAACTGACAGAACCGC
AACGTTGAAGGAGCCACTCAGCCGCGGGTTTCTGGAGTTTAATGAGCTAAGCACATACGTCAGAAACCAT
TATTGCGCGTTCAAAAGTCGCCTAAGGTCACTATCAGCTAGCAAATATTTCTTGTCAAAAATGCTCCACT
GACGTTCCATAAATTCCCCTCGGTATCCAATTAGAGTCTCATATTCACTCTCAATCCAAATAATCTGCAC
CGGATCTGGATCGTTTCGCATGATTGAACAAGATGGATTGCACGCAGGTTCTCCGGCCGCTTGGGTGGAG
AGGCTATTCGGCTATGACTGGGCACAACAGACAATCGGCTGCTCTGATGCCGCCGTGTTCCGGCTGTCAG
CGCAGGGGCGCCCGGTTCTTTTTGTCAAGACCGACCTGTCCGGTGCCCTGAATGAACTGCAGGACGAGGC
AGCGCGGCTATCGTGGCTGGCCACGACGGGCGTTCCTTGCGCAGCTGTGCTCGACGTTGTCACTGAAGCG
GGAAGGGACTGGCTGCTATTGGGCGAAGTGCCGGGGCAGGATCTCCTGTCATCTCACCTTGCTCCTGCCG
AGAAAGTATCCATCATGGCTGATGCAATGCGGCGGCTGCATACGCTTGATCCGGCTACCTGCCCATTCGA
CCACCAAGCGAAACATCGCATCGAGCGAGCACGTACTCGGATGGAAGCCGGTCTTGTCGATCAGGATGAT
CTGGACGAAGAGCATCAGGGGCTCGCGCCAGCCGAACTGTTCGCCAGGCTCAAGGCGCGCATGCCCGACG
GCGATGATCTCGTCGTGACCCATGGCGATGCCTGCTTGCCGAATATCATGGTGGAAAATGGCCGCTTTTC
TGGATTCATCGACTGTGGCCGGCTGGGTGTGGCGGACCGCTATCAGGACATAGCGTTGGCTACCCGTGAT
ATTGCTGAAGAGCTTGGCGGCGAATGGGCTGACCGCTTCCTCGTGCTTTACGGTATCGCCGCTCCCGATT
CGCAGCGCATCGCCTTCTATCGCCTTCTTGACGAGTTCTTCTGAGCGGGACTCTGGGGTTCGAAATGACC
GACCAAGCGACGCCCAACCTGCCATCACGAGATTTCGATTCCACCGCCGCCTTCTATGAAAGGTTGGGCT
TCGGAATCGTTTTCCGGGACGCCGGCTGGATGATCCTCCAGCGCGGGGATCTCATGCTGGAGTTCTTCGC
CCACGGGATCTCTGCGGAACAGGCGGTCGAAGGTGCCGATATCATTACGACAGCAACGGCCGACAAGCAC
AACGCCACGATCCTGAGCGACAATATGATCGGGCCCGGCGTCCACATCAACGGCGTCGGCGGCGACTGCC
CAGGCAAGACCGAGATGCACCGCGATATCTTGCTGCGTTCGGATATTTTCGTGGAGTTCCCGCCACAGAC
CCGGATGATCCCCGATCGTTCAAACATTTGGCAATAAAGTTTCTTAAGATTGAATCCTGTTGCCGGTCTT
GCGATGATTATCATATAATTTCTGTTGAATTACGTTAAGCATGTAATAATTAACATGTAATGCATGACGT
TATTTATGAGATGGGTTTTTATGATTAGAGTCCCGCAATTATACATTTAATACGCGATAGAAAACAAAAT
ATAGCGCGCAAACTAGGATAAATTATCGCGCGCGGTGTCATCTATGTTACTAGATCGGGCCTCCTGTC
[82 nt withheld, positions 4269-4350]
GCTCTGAGGGA
[161 nt withheld, positions 4362-4522]
T
[41 nt withheld, positions 4524-4564]
T
[62 nt withheld, positions 4566-4627]
A
[35 nt withheld, positions 4629-4663]
CCTCCCTCAATCGGTTGAATGTCGCCCTTTTGTCTTTGGCCCAATACGCAAACCGCCTCTCCCCGCGCGT
TGGCCGATTCATTAATGCAGCTGGCACGACAGGTTTCCCGACTGGAAAGCGGGCAGTGAGCGCAACGCAA
TTAATGTGAGTTAGCTCACTCATTAGGCACCCCAGGCTTTACACTTTATGCTTCCGGCTCGTATGTTGTG
TGGAATTGTGAGCGGATAACAATTTCACACAGGAAACAGCTATGACCATGATTACGCCAAGCTTGCATGC
CTGCAGGTCCCCAGATTAGCCTTTTCAATTTCAGAAAGAATGCTAACCCACAGATGGTTAGAGAGGCTTA
CGCAGCAGGTCTCATCAAGACGATCTACCCGAGCAATAATCTCCAGGAAATCAAATACCTTCCCAAGAAG
GTTAAAGATGCAGTCAAAAGATTCAGGACTAACTGCATCAAGAACACAGAGAAAGATATATTTCTCAAGA
TCAGAAGTACTATTCCAGTATGGACGATTCAAGGCTTGCTTCACAAACCAAGGCAAGTAATAGAGATTGG
AGTCTCTAAAAAGGTAGTTCCCACTGAATCAAAGGCCATGGAGTCAAAGATTCAAATAGAGGACCTAACA
GAACTCGCCGTAAAGACTGGCGAACAGTTCATACAGAGTCTCTTACGACTCAATGACAAGAAGAAAATCT
TCGTCAACATGGTGGAGCACGACACACTTGTCTACTCCAAAAATATCAAAGATACAGTCTCAGAAGACCA
AAGGGCAATTGAGACTTTTCAACAAAGGGTAATATCCGGAAACCTCCTCGGATTCCATTGCCCAGCTATC
TGTCACTTTATTGTGAAGATAGTGGAAAAGGAAGGTGGCTCCTACAAATGCCATCATTGCGATAAAGGAA
AGGCCATCGTTGAAGATGCCTCTGCCGACAGTGGTCCCAAAGATGGACCCCCACCCACGAGGAGCATCGT
GGAAAAAGAAGACGTTCCAACCACGTCTTCAAAGCAAGTGGATTGATGTGATATCTCCACTGACGTAAGG
GATGACGCACAATCCCACTATCCTTCGCAAGACCCTTCCTCTATATAAGGAAGTTCATTTCATTTGGAGA
GAACACGGGGGACTCTAGAGTTATCAACAAGTTTGTACAAAAAAGCAGGCTCCACCACTAGTATGGCGAT
ATTGAAACTCGCGGGACTCCTAGGCTCCAGGAATCATTTGTTGCATAAGAGATTGCCTGGAGAGGGTGTC
AGAGATTCCATCTGGCAGCATGCCATCAACACTCTTGCAGCAGGAAAATTGACAGGTCGAGTGTTTGCTC
CCTACTCAGTATTTAAAGGCAAGGCGGCACTTTCTGCTGAACCTAGACTGCCCACATTTAGCAAACTGGA
TTCTGGAGGTGTTAAACTCAATCGCCGTGGTGTCATTATGTTGACATTCTGGCCATCTGTTGGTGAGCGC
AAATATGACTGGGAAAAGAGGCAGTTGTTTGCTTTATCAGCAACAGAGGTTGGATCATTGATAAGTATCG
GGACCAGAGATACTTGTGAATTCTTCCATGATCCTTCAATGCTATCAAGCAATGCTGGTCAAGTAAGAAA
GAGCTTGTCATTTAAGCCAAATGCTGATGGCAGTGGTTATTTCGTTTCATTGAGTGTGGTCAACAACAAT
CTCAAGACCAATGATCGGTTTACTGTTCCGGTTACTACTGCTGAGTTTGCTGTTATGCGGACAGCTTTCA
GTTTTGCGCTGCCTCATATCATGGGATGGGATCGCTTCATTAATCAACCTTTGGAAAGCATCTCTCAAAG
CTCCTCAAAGGTGGTTCCACAACTTATGGAGACGGAGTGGGATAGACCCGGGGACCCAGCTTTCTTGTAC
AAAGTGGTTGATAACAGCGGGTTAATTAACATCTTTTACCCATACGATGTTCCTGACTATGCGGGCTATC
CCTATGACGTCCCGGACTATGCAGGATCCTATCCATATGACGTTCCAGATTACGCTGCTCAGTGCAGCGC
TTAGAGCTCGAATTTCCCCGATCGTTCAAACATTTGGCAATAAAGTTTCTTAAGATTGAATCCTGTTGCC
GGTCTTGCGATGATTATCATATAATTTCTGTTGAATTACGTTAAGCATGTAATAATTAACATGTAATGCA
TGACGTTATTTATGAGATGGGTTTTTATGATTAGAGTCCCGCAATTATACATTTAATACGCGATAGAAAA
CAAAATATAGCGCGCAAACTAGGATAAATTATCGCGCGCGGTGTCATCTATGTTACTAGATCGGGAATTA
GCTTCATCAACGCAAGACATGCGCACGACCGTCTGACAGGAGAGGAATTTCCGACGAGCACAGAAAGGAC
TTGCTCTTGGACGTAGGCCTATTTCTCAGGCACATGTATCAAGTGTTCGGACGTGGGTTTTCGATGGTGT
ATCAGCCGCCGCCAACTGGGAGATGAGGAGGCTTTCTTGGGGGGCAGTCAGCAGTTCATTTCACAAGACA
GAGGAACTTGTAAGGAGATGCACTGATTTATCTTGGCGCAAACCAGCAGGACGAATTAGTGGGAATAGCC
CGCGAATATCTAAGTTATGCCTGTCGGCATGAGCAGAAACTTCCAATTCGAAACAGTTTGGAGAGGTTGT
TTTTGGGCATACCTTTTGTTAGTCAGCCTCTCGATTGCTCATCGTCATTACACAGTACCGAAGTTTGATC
GATCTAGTAACATAGATGACACCGCGCGCGATAATTTATCCTAGTTTGCGCGCTATATTTTGTTTTCTAT
CGCGTATTAAATGTATAATTGCGGGACTCTAATCATAAAAACCCATCTCATAAATAACGTCATGCATTAC
ATGTTAATTATTACATGCTTAACGTAATTCAACAGAAATTATATGATAATCATCGCAAGACCGGCAACAG
GATTCAATCTTAAGAAACTTTATTGCCAAATGTTTGAACGATCTGCTTCGACGCACTCCTTCTTTACTCC
ACCATCTCGTCCTTATTGAAAACGTGGGTAGCACCAAAACGAATCAAGTCGCTGGAACTGAAGTTACCAA
TCACGCTGGATGATTTGCCAGTTGGATTAATCTTGCCTTTCCCCGCATGAATAATATTGATGAATGCATG
CGTGAGGGGTATTTCGATTTTGGCAATAGCTGCAATTGCCGCGACATCCTCCAACGAGCATAATTCTTCA
GAAAAATAGCGATGTTCCATGTTGTCAGGGCATGCATGATGCACGTTATGAGGTGACGGTGCTAGGCAGT
ATTCCCTCAAAGTTTCATAGTCAGTATCATATTCATCATTGCATTCCTGCAAGAGAGAATTGAGACGCAA
TCCACACGCTGCGGCAACCTTCCGGCGTTCGTGGTCTATTTGCTCTTGGACGTTGCAAACGTAAGTGTTG
GATCCCGGTCGGCATCTACTCTATTCCTTTGCCCTCGGACGAGTGCTGGGGCGTCGGTTTCCACTATCGG
CGAGTACTTCTACACAGCCATCGGTCCAGACGGCCGCGCTTCTGCGGGCGATTTGTGTACGCCCGACAGT
CCCGGCTCCGGATCGGACGATTGCGTCGCATCGACCCTGCGCCCAAGCTGCATCATCGAAATTGCCGTCA
ACCAAGCTCTGATAGAGTTGGTCAAGACCAATGCGGAGCATATACGCCCGGAGCCGCGGCGATCCTGCAA
GCTCCGGATGCCTCCGCTCGAAGTAGCGCGTCTGCTGCTCCATACAAGCCAACCACGGCCTCCAGAAGAA
GATGTTGGCGACCTCGTATTGGGAATCCCCGAACATCGCCTCGCTCCAGTCAATGACCGCTGTTATGCGG
CCATTGTCCGTCAGGACATTGTTGGAGCCGAAATCCGCGTGCACGAGGTGCCGGACTTCGGGGCAGTCCT
CGGCCCAAAGCATCAGCTCATCGAGAGCCTGCGCGACGGACGCACTGACGGTGTCGTCCATCACAGTTTG
CCAGTGATACACATGGGGATCAGCAATCGCGCATATGAAATCACGCCATGTAGTGTATTGACCGATTCCT
TGCGGTCCGAATGGGCCGAACCCGCTCGTCTGGCTAAGATCGGCCGCAGCGATCGCATCCATGGCCTCCG
CGACCGGCTGCAGAACAGCGGGCAGTTCGGTTTCAGGCAGGTCTTGCAACGTGACACCCTGTGCACGGCG
GGAGATGCAATAGGTCAGGCTCTCGCTGAATTCCCCAATGTCAAGCACTTCCGGAATCGGGAGCGCGGCC
GATGCAAAGTGCCGATAAACATAACGATCTTTGTAGAAACCATCGGCGCAGCTATTTACCCGCAGGACAT
ATCCACGCCCTCCTACATCGAAGCTGAAAGCACGAGATTCTTCGCCCTCCGAGAGCTGCATCAGGTCGGA
GACGCTGTCGAACTTTTCGATCAGAAACTTCTCGACAGACGTCGCGGTGAGTTCAGGCTTTTTCATATCG
GGGTCGTCCTCTCCAAATGAAATGAACTTCCTTATATAGAGGAAGGGTCTTGCGAAGGATAGTGGGATTG
TGCGTCATCCCTTACGTCAGTGGAGATATCACATCAATCCACTTGCTTTGAAGACGTGGTTGGAACGTCT
TCTTTTTCCACGATGCTCCTCGTGGGTGGGGGTCCATCTTTGGGACCACTGTCGGCAGAGGCATCTTGAA
CGATAGCCTTTCCTTTATCGCAATGATGGCATTTGTAGGTGCCACCTTCCTTTTCTACTGTCCTTTTGAT
GAAGTGACAGATAGCTGGGCAATGGAATCCGAGGAGGTTTCCCGATATTACCCTTTGTTGAAAAGTCTCA
ATAGCCCTTTGGTCTTCTGAGACTGTATCTTTGATATTCTTGGAGTAGACGAGAGTGTCGTGCTCCACCA
TGTTGACGGATCTCTAGGACGCGTCGACGCGTCGACGCGTCGACGCGTCGACGCGTCCTAGAAGCTAATT
CACTGGCCGTCGTTTTACAACGTCGTGACTGGGAAAACCCTGGCGTTACCCAACTTAATCGCCTTGCAGC
ACATCCCCCTTTCGCCAGCTGGCGTAATAGCGAAGAGGCCCGCACCGATCGCCCTTCCCAACAGTTGCGC
AGCCTGAATG
[44 nt withheld, positions 9784-9827]
C
[141 nt withheld, positions 9829-9969]
CCTTTGACGTTGGAGTCCACGTTCTTT
[37 nt withheld, positions 9997-10033]
ACCCTATCTCGGGCTATTCTTTTGATTTATAAGGGATTTTGCCGATTTCGGAACCACCATCAAACAGGAT
TTTCGCCTGCTGGGGCAAACCAGCGTGGACCGCTTGCTGCAACTCTCTCAGGGCCAGGCGGTGAAGGGCA
ATCAGCTGTTGCCCGTCTCACTGGTGAAAAGAAAAACCACCCCAGTACATTAAAAACGTCCGCAATGTGT
TATTAAGTTGTCTAAGCGTCAATTTGTTTACACCACAATATATCCTGCCACCAGCCAGCCAACAGCTCCC
CGACCGGCAGCTCGGCACAAAATCACCACTCGATACAGGCAGCCCATCAGTCCGGGACGGCGTCAGCGGG
AGAGCCGTTGTAAGGCGGCAGACTTTGCTCATGTTACCGATGCTATTCGGAAGAACGGCAACTAAGCTGC
CGGGTTTGAAACACGGATGATCTCGCGGAGGGTAGCATGTTGATTGTAACGATGACAGAGCGTTGCTGCC
TGTGATCAAATATCATCTCCCTCGCAGAGATCCGAATTATCAGCCTTCTTATTCATTTCTCGCTTAACCG
TGACAGGCTGTCGATCTTGAGAACTATGCCGACATAATAGGAAATCGCTGGATAAAGCCGCTGAGGAAGC
TGAGTGGCGCTATTTCTTTAGAAGTGAACGTTGACGATATCAACTCCCCTATCCATTGCTCACCGAATGG
TACAGGTCGGGGACCCGAAGTTCCGACTGTCGGCCTGATGCATCCCCGGCTGATCGACCCCAGATCTGGG
GCTGAGAAAGCCCAGTAAGGAAACAACTGTAGGTTCGAGTCGCGAGATCCCCCGGAACCAAAGGAAGTAG
GTTAAACCCGCTCCGATCAGGCCGAGCCACGCCAGGCCGAGAACATTGGTTCCTGTAGGCATCGGGATTG
GCGGATCAAACACTAAAGCTACTGGAACGAGCAGAAGTCCTCCGGCCGCCAGTTGCCAGGCGGTAAAGGT
GAGCAGAGGCACGGGAGGTTGCCACTTGCGGGTCAGCACGGTTCCGAACGCCATGGAAACCGCCCCCGCC
AGGCCCGCTGCGACGCCGACAGGATCTAGCGCTGCGTTTGGTGTCAACACCAACAGCGCCACGCCCGCAG
TTCCGCAAATAGCCCCCAGGACCGCCATCAATCGTATCGGGCTACCTAGCAGAGCGGCAGAGATGAACAC
GACCATCAGCGGCTGCACAGCGCCTACCGTCGCCGCGACCCCGCCCGGCAGGCGGTAGACCGAAATAAAC
AACAAGCTCCAGAATAGCGAAATATTAAGTGCGCCGAGGATGAAGATGCGCATCCACCAGATTCCCGTTG
GAATCTGTCGGACGATCATCACGAGCAATAAACCCGCCGGCAACGCCCGCAGCAGCATACCGGCGACCCC
TCGGCCTCGCTGTTCGGGCTCCACGAAAACGCCGGACAGATGCGCCTTGTGAGCGTCCTTGGGGCCGTCC
TCCTGTTTGAAGACCGACAGCCCAATGATCTCGCCGTCGATGTAGGCGCCGAATGCCACGGCATCTCGCA
ACCGTTCAGCGAACGCCTCCATGGGCTTTTTCTCCTCGTGCTCGTAAACGGACCCGAACATCTCTGGAGC
TTTCTTCAGGGCCGACAATCGGATCTCGCGGAAATCCTGCACGTCGGCCGCTCCAAGCCGTCGAATCTGA
GCCTTAATCACAATTGTCAATTTTAATCCTCTGTTTATCGGCAGTTCGTAGAGCGCGCCGTGCGTCCCGA
GCGATACTGAGCGAAGCAAGTGCGTCGAGCAGTGCCCGCTTGTTCCTGAAATGCCAGTAAAGCGCTGGCT
GCTGAACCCCCAGCCGGAACTGACCCCACAAGGCCCTAGCGTTTGCAATGCACCAGGTCATCATTGACCC
AGGCGTGTTCCACCAGGCCGCTGCCTCGCAACTCTTCGCAGGCTTCGCCGACCTGCTCGCGCCACTTCTT
CACGCGGGTGGAATCCGATCCGCACATGAGGCGGAAGGTTTCCAGCTTGAGCGGGTACGGCTCCCGGTGC
GAGCTGAAATAGTCGAACATCCGTCGGGCCGTCGGCGACAGCTTGCGGTACTTCTCCCATATGAATTTCG
TGTAGTGGTCGCCAGCAAACAGCACGACGATTTCCTCGTCGATCAGGACCTGGCAACGGGACGTTTTCTT
GCCACGGTCCAGGACGCGGAAGCGGTGCAGCAGCGACACCGATTCCAGGTGCCCAACGCGGTCGGACGTG
AAGCCCATCGCCGTCGCCTGTAGGCGCGACAGGCATTCCTCGGCCTTCGTGTAATACCGGCCATTGATCG
ACCAGCCCAGGTCCTGGCAAAGCTCGTAGAACGTGAAGGTGATCGGCTCGCCGATAGGGGTGCGCTTCGC
GTACTCCAACACCTGCTGCCACACCAGTTCGTCATCGTCGGCCCGCAGCTCGACGCCGGTGTAGGTGATC
TTCACGTCCTTGTTGACGTGGAAAATGACCTTGTTTTGCAGCGCCTCGCGCGGGATTTTCTTGTTGCGCG
TGGTGAACAGGGCAGAGCGGGCCGTGTCGTTTGGCATCGCTCGCATCGTGTCCGGCCACGGCGCAATATC
GAACAAGGAAAGCTGCATTTCCTTGATCTGCTGCTTCGTGTGTTTCAGCAACGCGGCCTGCTTGGCCTCG
CTGACCTGTTTTGCCAGGTCCTCGCCGGCGGTTTTTCGCTTCTTGGTCGTCATAGTTCCTCGCGTGTCGA
TGGTCATCGACTTCGCCAAACCTGCCGCCTCCTGTTCGAGACGACGCGAACGCTCCACGGCGGCCGATGG
CGCGGGCAGGGCAGGGGGAGCCAGTTGCACGCTGTCGCGCTCGATCTTGGCCGTAGCTTGCTGGACCATC
GAGCCGACGGACTGGAAGGTTTCGCGGGGCGCACGCATGACGGTGCGGCTTGCGATGGTTTCGGCATCCT
CGGCGGAAAACCCCGCGTCGATCAGTTCTTGCCTGTATGCCTTCCGGTCAAACGTCCGATTCATTCACCC
TCCTTGCGGGATTGCCCCGACTCACGCCGGGGCAATGTGCCCTTATTCCTGATTTGACCCGCCTGGTGCC
TTGGTGTCCAGATAATCCACCTTATCGGCAATGAAGTCGGTCCCGTAGACCGTCTGGCCGTCCTTCTCGT
ACTTGGTATTCCGAATCTTGCCCTGCACGAATACCAGCGACCCCTTGCCCAAATACTTGCCGTGGGCCTC
GGCCTGAGAGCCAAAACACTTGATGCGGAAGAAGTCGGTGCGCTCCTGCTTGTCGCCGGCATCGTTGCGC
CACATCTAGGTACTAAAACAATTCATCCAGTAAAATATAATATTTTATTTTCTCCCAATCAGGCTTGATC
CCCAGTAAGTCAAAAAATAGCTCGACATACTGTTCTTCCCCGATATCCTCCCTGATCGACCGGACGCAGA
AGGCAATGTCATACCACTTGTCCGCCCTGCCGCTTCTCCCAAGATCAATAAAGCCACTTACTTTGCCATC
TTTCACAAAGATGTTGCTGTCTCCCAGGTCGCCGTGGGAAAAGACAAGTTCCTCTTCGGGCTTTTCCGTC
TTTAAAAAATCATACAGCTCGCGCGGATCTTTAAATGGAGTGTCTTCTTCCCAGTTTTCGCAATCCACAT
CGGCCAGATCGTTATTCAGTAAGTAATCCAATTCGGCTAAGCGGCTGTCTAAGCTATTCGTATAGGGACA
ATCCGATATGTCGATGGAGTGAAAGAGCCTGATGCACTCCGCATACAGCTCGATAATCTTTTCAGGGCTT
TGTTCATCTTCATACTCTTCCGAGCAAAGGACGCCATCGGCCTCACTCATGAGCAGATTGCTCCAGCCAT
CATGCCGTTCAAAGTGCAGGACCTTTGGAACAGGCAGCTTTCCTTCCAGCCATAGCATCATGTCCTTTTC
CCGTTCCACATCATAGGTGGTCCCTTTATACCGGCTGTCCGTCATTTTTAAATATAGGTTTTCATTTTCT
CCCACCAGCTTATATACCTTAGCAGGAGACATTCCTTCCGTATCTTTTACGCAGCGGTATTTTTCGATCA
GTTTTTTCAATTCCGGTGATATTCTCATTTTAGCCATTTATTATTTCCTTCCTCTTTTCTACAGTATTTA
AAGATACCCCAAGAAGCTAATTATAACAAGACGAACTCCAATTCACTGTTCCTTGCATTCTAAAACCTTA
AATACCAGAAAACAGCTTTTTCAAAGTTGTTTTCAAAGTTGGCGTATAACATAGTATCGACGGAGCCGAT
TTTGAAACCACAATTATGGGTGATGCTGCCAACTTACTGATTTAGTGTATGATGGTGTTTTTGAGGTGCT
CCAGTGGCTTCTGTTTCTATCAGCTGTCCCTCCTGTTCAGCTACTGACGGGGTGGTGCGTAACGGCAAAA
GCACCGCCGGACATCAGCGCTATCTCTGCTCTCACTGCCGTAAAACATGGCAACTGCAGTTCACTTACAC
CGCTTCTCAACCCGGTACGCACCAGAAAATCATTGATATGGCCATGAATGGCGTTGGATGCCGGGCAACA
GCCCGCATTATGGGCGTTGGCCTCAACACGATTTTACGTCACTTAAAAAACTCAGGCCGCAGTCGGTAAC
CTCGCGCATACAGCCGGGCAGTGACGTCATCGTCTGCGCGGAAATGGACGAACAGTGGGGCTATGTCGGG
GCTAAATCGCGCCAGCGCTGGCTGTTTTACGCGTATGACAGTCTCCGGAAGACGGTTGTTGCGCACGTAT
TCGGTGAACGCACTATGGCGACGCTGGGGCGTCTTATGAGCCTGCTGTCACCCTTTGACGTGGTGATATG
GATGACGGATGGCTGGCCGCTGTATGAATCCCGCCTGAAGGGAAAGCTGCACGTAATCAGCAAGCGATAT
ACGCAGCGAATTGAGCGGCATAACCTGAATCTGAGGCAGCACCTGGCACGGCTGGGACGGAAGTCGCTGT
CGTTCTCAAAATCGGTGGAGCTGCATGACAAAGTCATCGGGCATTATCTGAACATAAAACACTATCAATA
AGTTGGAGTCATTACCCAATTATGATAGAATTTACAAGCTATAAGGTTATTGTCCTGGGTTTCAAGCATT
AGTCCATGCAAGTTTTTATGCTTTGCCCATTCTATAGATATATTGATAAGCGCGCTGCCTATGCCTTGCC
CCCTGAAATCCTTACATACGGCGATATCTTCTATATAAAAGATATATTATCTTATCAGTATTGTCAATAT
ATTCAAGGCAATCTGCCTCCTCATCCTCTTCATCCTCTTCGTCTTGGTAGCTTTTTAAATATGGCGCTTC
ATAGAGTAATTCTGTAAAGGTCCAATTCTCGTTTTCATACCTCGGTATAATCTTACCTATCACCTCAAAT
GGTTCGCTGGGTTTATCGCACCCCCGAACACGAGCACGGCACCCGCGACCACTATGCCAAGAATGCCCAA
GGTAAAAATTGCCGGCCCCGCCATGAAGTCCGTGAATGCCCCGACGGCCGAAGTGAAGGGCAGGCCGCCA
CCCAGGCCGCCGCCCTCACTGCCCGGCACCTGGTCGCTGAATGTCGATGCCAGCACCTGCGGCACGTCAA
TGCTTCCGGGCGTCGCGCTCGGGCTGATCGCCCATCCCGTTACTGCCCCGATCCCGGCAATGGCAAGGAC
TGCCAGCGCTGCCATTTTTGGGGTGAGGCCGTTCGCGGCCGAGGGGCGCAGCCCCTGGGGGGATGGGAGG
CCCGCGTTAGCGGGCCGGGAGGGTTCGAGAAGGGGGGGCACCCCCCTTCGGCGTGCGCGGTCACGCGCAC
AGGGCGCAGCCCTGGTTAAAAACAAGGTTTATAAATATTGGTTTAAAAGCAGGTTAAAAGACAGGTTAGC
GGTGGCCGAAAAACGGGCGGAAACCCTTGCAAATGCTGGATTTTCTGCCTGTGGACAGCCCCTCAAATGT
CAATAGGTGCGCCCCTCATCTGTCAGCACTCTGCCCCTCAAGTGTCAAGGATCGCGCCCCTCATCTGTCA
GTAGTCGCGCCCCTCAAGTGTCAATACCGCAGGGCACTTATCCCCAGGCTTGTCCACATCATCTGTGGGA
AACTCGCGTAAAATCAGGCGTTTTCGCCGATTTGCGAGGCTGGCCAGCTCCACGTCGCCGGCCGAAATCG
AGCCTGCCCCTCATCTGTCAACGCCGCGCCGGGTGAGTCGGCCCCTCAAGTGTCAACGTCCGCCCCTCAT
CTGTCAGTGAGGGCCAAGTTTTCCGCGAGGTATCCACAACGCCGGCGGCCGCGGTGTCTCGCACACGGCT
TCGACGGCGTTTCTGGCGCGTTTGCAGGGCCATAGACGGCCGCCAGCCCAGCGGCGAGGGCAACCAGCCC
GGTGAGCGTCGGAAAGGCGC
